Addgene plasmid #188583: N370S GBA pcDNA3.1
Purpose: Ectopic expression N370S GBA
Depositing lab: Anthony Schapira. Depositing organization: University College London. Publication: The GBA variant E326K is associated with alpha-synuclein aggregation and lipid droplet accumulation in human cell lines. Smith LJ, Bolsinger MM, Chau KY, Gegg ME, Schapira AHV. Hum Mol Genet. 2022 Sep 20:ddac233. doi: 10.1093/hmg/ddac233. PubMed 36130205.
Backbone
  Vector backbone: pcDNA 3.1 (+)
  Backbone manufacturer: ThermoFisher
  Vector type: Mammalian Expression
  Selectable markers: Neomycin (select with G418)
Growth in bacteria
  Bacterial resistance: Ampicillin, 100 μg/mL
  Growth temperature: 37°C
  Growth strain: DH5alpha
  Copy number: High Copy
Gene/Insert
  Gene/Insert name: GBA
  Species: H. sapiens (human)
  Insert size (bp): 1750
  Mutation: N370S
  Entrez Gene: GBA1 (a.k.a. GBA, GCB, GLUC)
  Promoter: CMV
  Cloning method: Restriction Enzyme; 5′ cloning site NotI (5', carrying its own ATG) (unknown if destroyed); 3′ cloning site XbaI (3', carrying its own TGA) (unknown if destroyed)
Terms and licenses: Academic/Nonprofit Terms; Industry Terms: Not Available to Industry
How to cite: N370S GBA pcDNA3.1 was a gift from Anthony Schapira (Addgene plasmid # 188583 ; http://n2t.net/addgene:188583 ; RRID:Addgene_188583)
