[The description below was written by a language model from this plasmid's Addgene catalogue record and pLannotate feature annotations shown in this document.]
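Description:
N370S GBA pcDNA3.1 is a mammalian expression plasmid built on the commercial pcDNA3.1(+) backbone and carrying the human GBA (GBA1) coding sequence with the N370S substitution. GBA encodes glucosylceramidase, the lysosomal enzyme that hydrolyses glucosylceramide to ceramide and glucose. The insert, recorded as about 1.75 kb, was cloned between the NotI and XbaI sites and supplies its own start and stop codons, so no epitope tag or fusion partner is indicated; the annotated open reading frame spans roughly 1.6 kb of the 7,043 nt sequenced plasmid. Transcription is driven by the human cytomegalovirus immediate-early enhancer and promoter and terminated by the bovine growth hormone polyadenylation signal. A T7 promoter sits just upstream of the insert, a standard backbone element that can be used for in vitro transcription or as a sequencing primer site.

In bacteria the plasmid replicates at high copy from a ColE1/pUC-type origin and is selected with ampicillin through the β-lactamase gene; an f1 origin is also present. For mammalian cells, an SV40 early promoter drives the neomycin phosphotransferase gene followed by an SV40 polyadenylation signal, allowing G418 selection of stable transfectants. Several short annotations in the feature table (a truncated HIV-1 LTR fragment, a ble fragment, lacI and lac promoter/operator remnants, a bom fragment) appear to be partial matches to backbone sequence rather than functional modules. The stated purpose is ectopic expression of the N370S variant, and the associated study examined GBA variants in relation to alpha-synuclein aggregation and lipid droplet accumulation in human cell lines.
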