Features (pLannotate 1.2.2; 20 found; start..end, strand, type, name):
     28..80      -  misc_feature   bom (fragment): basis of mobility region from pBR322
    235..614     +  enhancer       CMV enhancer: human cytomegalovirus immediate early enhancer
    615..818     +  promoter       CMV promoter: human cytomegalovirus (CMV) immediate early promoter
    814..847     +  LTR            5' LTR (truncated) (fragment): truncated 5' long terminal repeat (LTR) from HIV-1
    863..881     +  promoter       T7 promoter: promoter for bacteriophage T7 RNA polymerase
    992..2599    +  CDS            GBA: GLCM_HUMAN - Also known as GC, GLUC. Experimental evidence at protein level: Swiss-Prot protein existence level 1. Glucosylceramidase that catalyzes, within the lysosomal compartment, the hydrolysis of glucosylceramide/GlcCer into free ceramide and glucose (PubMed:9201993, PubMed:24211208, PubMed:15916907). Thereby, plays a central role in the degradation of complex lipids and the turnover of cellular membranes (PubMed:27378698). Through the production of ceramides, participates in the PKC-activated salvage pathway of ceramide formation (PubMed:19279011). Also plays a role in cholesterol metab
   2640..2864    +  polyA_signal   bGH poly(A) signal: bovine growth hormone polyadenylation signal
   2868..2889    +  promoter       SV40 promoter (fragment): SV40 enhancer and early promoter
   2910..3338    +  rep_origin     f1 ori (sequence partly withheld): f1 bacteriophage origin of replication; arrow indicates direction of (+) strand synthesis
   3352..3681    +  promoter       SV40 promoter: SV40 enhancer and early promoter
   3748..4539    +  CDS            neo: KKA2_KLEPN - Also known as kan, nptII. Experimental evidence at protein level: Swiss-Prot protein existence level 1. Resistance to kanamycin, neomycin, paromomycin, ribostamycin, butirosin and gentamicin B. From Klebsiella pneumoniae.
   4563..4721    +  CDS            ble (fragment): BLE_KLEPN - Experimental evidence at protein level: Swiss-Prot protein existence level 1. Binding protein with a strong affinity to the bleomycin family of antibiotics. Binds to CL990; an antimitotic-antibiotic compound. From Klebsiella pneumoniae.
   4716..4837    +  polyA_signal   SV40 poly(A) signal: SV40 polyadenylation signal
   4910..4926    -  protein_bind   lac operator: The lac repressor binds to the lac operator to inhibit transcription in E. coli. This inhibition can be relieved by adding lactose or isopropyl-β-D-thiogalactopyranoside (IPTG). lac repressor encoded by lacI
   4934..4964    -  promoter       lac promoter: promoter for the E. coli lac operon
   4979..5000    -  protein_bind   CAP binding site: CAP binding activates transcription in the presence of cAMP. E. coli catabolite activator protein
   5013..5105    -  CDS            lacI (fragment): lac repressor; lacI; The lac repressor binds to the lac operator to inhibit transcription in E. coli. This inhibition can be relieved by adding lactose or isopropyl-β-D-thiogalactopyranoside (IPTG).
   5288..5876    -  rep_origin     ori: high-copy-number ColE1/pMB1/pBR322/pUC origin of replication
   6047..6907    -  CDS            AmpR: β-lactamase; bla; confers resistance to ampicillin, carbenicillin, and related antibiotics
   6908..7012    -  promoter       AmpR promoter: bla
>Addgene plasmid #188583 | N370S GBA pcDNA3.1 | addgene full sequence | sequence record 374322 | Addgene NGS Result
GACGGATCGGGAGATCTCCCGATCCCCTATGGTGCACTCTCAGTACAATCTGCTCTGATGCCGCATAGTT
AAGCCAGTATCTGCTCCCTGCTTGTGTGTTGGAGGTCGCTGAGTAGTGCGCGAGCAAAATTTAAGCTACA
ACAAGGCAAGGCTTGACCGACAATTGCATGAAGAATCTGCTTAGGGTTAGGCGTTTTGCGCTGCTTCGCG
ATGTACGGGCCAGATATACGCGTTGACATTGATTATTGACTAGTTATTAATAGTAATCAATTACGGGGTC
ATTAGTTCATAGCCCATATATGGAGTTCCGCGTTACATAACTTACGGTAAATGGCCCGCCTGGCTGACCG
CCCAACGACCCCCGCCCATTGACGTCAATAATGACGTATGTTCCCATAGTAACGCCAATAGGGACTTTCC
ATTGACGTCAATGGGTGGAGTATTTACGGTAAACTGCCCACTTGGCAGTACATCAAGTGTATCATATGCC
AAGTACGCCCCCTATTGACGTCAATGACGGTAAATGGCCCGCCTGGCATTATGCCCAGTACATGACCTTA
TGGGACTTTCCTACTTGGCAGTACATCTACGTATTAGTCATCGCTATTACCATGGTGATGCGGTTTTGGC
AGTACATCAATGGGCGTGGATAGCGGTTTGACTCACGGGGATTTCCAAGTCTCCACCCCATTGACGTCAA
TGGGAGTTTGTTTTGGCACCAAAATCAACGGGACTTTCCAAAATGTCGTAACAACTCCGCCCCATTGACG
CAAATGGGCGGTAGGCGTGTACGGTGGGAGGTCTATATAAGCAGAGCTCTCTGGCTAACTAGAGAACCCA
CTGCTTACTGGCTTATCGAAATTAATACGACTCACTATAGGGAGACCCAAGCTGGCTAGCGTTTAAACTT
AAGCTTGGTACCGAGCTCGGATCCACTAGTCCAGTGTGGTGGAATTCTGCAGATATCCAGCACAGTGGCG
GCCGCGAGGGGATGGAGTTTTCAAGTCCTTCCAGAGAGGAATGTCCCAAGCCTTTGAGTAGGGTAAGCAT
CATGGCTGGCAGCCTCACAGGATTGCTTCTACTTCAGGCAGTGTCGTGGGCATCAGGTGCCCGCCCCTGC
ATCCCTAAAAGCTTCGGCTACAGCTCGGTGGTGTGTGTCTGCAATGCCACATACTGTGACTCCTTTGACC
CCCCGACCTTTCCTGCCCTTGGTACCTTCAGCCGCTATGAGAGTACACGCAGTGGGCGACGGATGGAGCT
GAGTATGGGGCCCATCCAGGCTAATCACACGGGCACAGGCCTGCTACTGACCCTGCAGCCAGAACAGAAG
TTCCAGAAAGTGAAGGGATTTGGAGGGGCCATGACAGATGCTGCTGCTCTCAACATCCTTGCCCTGTCAC
CCCCTGCCCAAAATTTGCTACTTAAATCGTACTTCTCTGAAGAAGGAATCGGATATAACATCATCCGGGT
ACCCATGGCCAGCTGTGACTTCTCCATCCGCACCTACACCTATGCAGACACCCCTGATGATTTCCAGTTG
CACAACTTCAGCCTCCCAGAGGAAGATACCAAGCTCAAGATACCCCTGATTCACCGAGCCCTGCAGTTGG
CCCAGCGTCCCGTTTCACTCCTTGCCAGCCCCTGGACATCACCCACTTGGCTCAAGACCAATGGAGCGGT
GAATGGGAAGGGGTCACTCAAGGGACAGCCCGGAGACATCTACCACCAGACCTGGGCCAGATACTTTGTG
AAGTTCCTGGATGCCTATGCTGAGCACAAGTTACAGTTCTGGGCAGTGACAGCTGAAAATGAGCCTTCTG
CTGGGCTGTTGAGTGGATACCCCTTCCAGTGCCTGGGCTTCACCCCTGAACATCAGCGAGACTTCATTGC
CCGTGACCTAGGTCCTACCCTCGCCAACAGTACTCACCACAATGTCCGCCTACTCATGCTGGATGACCAA
CGCTTGCTGCTGCCCCACTGGGCAAAGGTGGTACTGACAGACCCAGAAGCAGCTAAATATGTTCATGGCA
TTGCTGTACATTGGTACCTGGACTTTCTGGCTCCAGCCAAAGCCACCCTAGGGGAGACACACCGCCTGTT
CCCCAACACCATGCTCTTTGCCTCAGAGGCCTGTGTGGGCTCCAAGTTCTGGGAGCAGAGTGTGCGGCTA
GGCTCCTGGGATCGAGGGATGCAGTACAGCCACAGCATCATCACGAGCCTCCTGTACCATGTGGTCGGCT
GGACCGACTGGAACCTTGCCCTGAACCCCGAAGGAGGACCCAATTGGGTGCGTAACTTTGTCGACAGTCC
CATCATTGTAGACATCACCAAGGACACGTTTTACAAACAGCCCATGTTCTACCACCTTGGCCACTTCAGC
AAGTTCATTCCTGAGGGCTCCCAGAGAGTGGGGCTGGTTGCCAGTCAGAAGAACGACCTGGACGCAGTGG
CACTGATGCATCCCGATGGCTCTGCTGTTGTGGTCGTGCTAAACCGCTCCTCTAAGGATGTGCCTCTTAC
CATCAAGGATCCTGCTGTGGGCTTCCTGGAGACAATCTCACCTGGCTACTCCATTCACACCTACCTGTGG
CGTCGCCAGTGATCTAGAGGGCCCGTTTAAACCCGCTGATCAGCCTCGACTGTGCCTTCTAGTTGCCAGC
CATCTGTTGTTTGCCCCTCCCCCGTGCCTTCCTTGACCCTGGAAGGTGCCACTCCCACTGTCCTTTCCTA
ATAAAATGAGGAAATTGCATCGCATTGTCTGAGTAGGTGTCATTCTATTCTGGGGGGTGGGGTGGGGCAG
GACAGCAAGGGGGAGGATTGGGAAGACAATAGCAGGCATGCTGGGGATGCGGTGGGCTCTATGGCTTCTG
AGGCGGAAAGAACCAGCTGGGGCTCTAGGGGGTATCCCC
[124 nt withheld, positions 2910-3033]
C
[91 nt withheld, positions 3035-3125]
A
[49 nt withheld, positions 3127-3175]
CCTTTGACGTTGGAGTCCACGTTCTTT
[37 nt withheld, positions 3203-3239]
ACCCTATCTCGGTCTATTCTTTTGATTTATAAGGGATTTTGCCGATTTCGGCCTATTGGTTAAAAAATGA
GCTGATTTAACAAAAATTTAACGCGAATTAATTCTGTGGAATGTGTGTCAGTTAGGGTGTGGAAAGTCCC
CAGGCTCCCCAGCAGGCAGAAGTATGCAAAGCATGCATCTCAATTAGTCAGCAACCAGGTGTGGAAAGTC
CCCAGGCTCCCCAGCAGGCAGAAGTATGCAAAGCATGCATCTCAATTAGTCAGCAACCATAGTCCCGCCC
CTAACTCCGCCCATCCCGCCCCTAACTCCGCCCAGTTCCGCCCATTCTCCGCCCCATGGCTGACTAATTT
TTTTTATTTATGCAGAGGCCGAGGCCGCCTCTGCCTCTGAGCTATTCCAGAAGTAGTGAGGAGGCTTTTT
TGGAGGCCTAGGCTTTTGCAAAAAGCTCCCGGGAGCTTGTATATCCATTTTCGGATCTGATCAAGAGACA
GGATGAGGATCGTTTCGCATGATTGAACAAGATGGATTGCACGCAGGTTCTCCGGCCGCTTGGGTGGAGA
GGCTATTCGGCTATGACTGGGCACAACAGACAATCGGCTGCTCTGATGCCGCCGTGTTCCGGCTGTCAGC
GCAGGGGCGCCCGGTTCTTTTTGTCAAGACCGACCTGTCCGGTGCCCTGAATGAACTGCAGGACGAGGCA
GCGCGGCTATCGTGGCTGGCCACGACGGGCGTTCCTTGCGCAGCTGTGCTCGACGTTGTCACTGAAGCGG
GAAGGGACTGGCTGCTATTGGGCGAAGTGCCGGGGCAGGATCTCCTGTCATCTCACCTTGCTCCTGCCGA
GAAAGTATCCATCATGGCTGATGCAATGCGGCGGCTGCATACGCTTGATCCGGCTACCTGCCCATTCGAC
CACCAAGCGAAACATCGCATCGAGCGAGCACGTACTCGGATGGAAGCCGGTCTTGTCGATCAGGATGATC
TGGACGAAGAGCATCAGGGGCTCGCGCCAGCCGAACTGTTCGCCAGGCTCAAGGCGCGCATGCCCGACGG
CGAGGATCTCGTCGTGACCCATGGCGATGCCTGCTTGCCGAATATCATGGTGGAAAATGGCCGCTTTTCT
GGATTCATCGACTGTGGCCGGCTGGGTGTGGCGGACCGCTATCAGGACATAGCGTTGGCTACCCGTGATA
TTGCTGAAGAGCTTGGCGGCGAATGGGCTGACCGCTTCCTCGTGCTTTACGGTATCGCCGCTCCCGATTC
GCAGCGCATCGCCTTCTATCGCCTTCTTGACGAGTTCTTCTGAGCGGGACTCTGGGGTTCGAAATGACCG
ACCAAGCGACGCCCAACCTGCCATCACGAGATTTCGATTCCACCGCCGCCTTCTATGAAAGGTTGGGCTT
CGGAATCGTTTTCCGGGACGCCGGCTGGATGATCCTCCAGCGCGGGGATCTCATGCTGGAGTTCTTCGCC
CACCCCAACTTGTTTATTGCAGCTTATAATGGTTACAAATAAAGCAATAGCATCACAAATTTCACAAATA
AAGCATTTTTTTCACTGCATTCTAGTTGTGGTTTGTCCAAACTCATCAATGTATCTTATCATGTCTGTAT
ACCGTCGACCTCTAGCTAGAGCTTGGCGTAATCATGGTCATAGCTGTTTCCTGTGTGAAATTGTTATCCG
CTCACAATTCCACACAACATACGAGCCGGAAGCATAAAGTGTAAAGCCTGGGGTGCCTAATGAGTGAGCT
AACTCACATTAATTGCGTTGCGCTCACTGCCCGCTTTCCAGTCGGGAAACCTGTCGTGCCAGCTGCATTA
ATGAATCGGCCAACGCGCGGGGAGAGGCGGTTTGCGTATTGGGCGCTCTTCCGCTTCCTCGCTCACTGAC
TCGCTGCGCTCGGTCGTTCGGCTGCGGCGAGCGGTATCAGCTCACTCAAAGGCGGTAATACGGTTATCCA
CAGAATCAGGGGATAACGCAGGAAAGAACATGTGAGCAAAAGGCCAGCAAAAGGCCAGGAACCGTAAAAA
GGCCGCGTTGCTGGCGTTTTTCCATAGGCTCCGCCCCCCTGACGAGCATCACAAAAATCGACGCTCAAGT
CAGAGGTGGCGAAACCCGACAGGACTATAAAGATACCAGGCGTTTCCCCCTGGAAGCTCCCTCGTGCGCT
CTCCTGTTCCGACCCTGCCGCTTACCGGATACCTGTCCGCCTTTCTCCCTTCGGGAAGCGTGGCGCTTTC
TCATAGCTCACGCTGTAGGTATCTCAGTTCGGTGTAGGTCGTTCGCTCCAAGCTGGGCTGTGTGCACGAA
CCCCCCGTTCAGCCCGACCGCTGCGCCTTATCCGGTAACTATCGTCTTGAGTCCAACCCGGTAAGACACG
ACTTATCGCCACTGGCAGCAGCCACTGGTAACAGGATTAGCAGAGCGAGGTATGTAGGCGGTGCTACAGA
GTTCTTGAAGTGGTGGCCTAACTACGGCTACACTAGAAGAACAGTATTTGGTATCTGCGCTCTGCTGAAG
CCAGTTACCTTCGGAAAAAGAGTTGGTAGCTCTTGATCCGGCAAACAAACCACCGCTGGTAGCGGTGGTT
TTTTTGTTTGCAAGCAGCAGATTACGCGCAGAAAAAAAGGATCTCAAGAAGATCCTTTGATCTTTTCTAC
GGGGTCTGACGCTCAGTGGAACGAAAACTCACGTTAAGGGATTTTGGTCATGAGATTATCAAAAAGGATC
TTCACCTAGATCCTTTTAAATTAAAAATGAAGTTTTAAATCAATCTAAAGTATATATGAGTAAACTTGGT
CTGACAGTTACCAATGCTTAATCAGTGAGGCACCTATCTCAGCGATCTGTCTATTTCGTTCATCCATAGT
TGCCTGACTCCCCGTCGTGTAGATAACTACGATACGGGAGGGCTTACCATCTGGCCCCAGTGCTGCAATG
ATACCGCGAGACCCACGCTCACCGGCTCCAGATTTATCAGCAATAAACCAGCCAGCCGGAAGGGCCGAGC
GCAGAAGTGGTCCTGCAACTTTATCCGCCTCCATCCAGTCTATTAATTGTTGCCGGGAAGCTAGAGTAAG
TAGTTCGCCAGTTAATAGTTTGCGCAACGTTGTTGCCATTGCTACAGGCATCGTGGTGTCACGCTCGTCG
TTTGGTATGGCTTCATTCAGCTCCGGTTCCCAACGATCAAGGCGAGTTACATGATCCCCCATGTTGTGCA
AAAAAGCGGTTAGCTCCTTCGGTCCTCCGATCGTTGTCAGAAGTAAGTTGGCCGCAGTGTTATCACTCAT
GGTTATGGCAGCACTGCATAATTCTCTTACTGTCATGCCATCCGTAAGATGCTTTTCTGTGACTGGTGAG
TACTCAACCAAGTCATTCTGAGAATAGTGTATGCGGCGACCGAGTTGCTCTTGCCCGGCGTCAATACGGG
ATAATACCGCGCCACATAGCAGAACTTTAAAAGTGCTCATCATTGGAAAACGTTCTTCGGGGCGAAAACT
CTCAAGGATCTTACCGCTGTTGAGATCCAGTTCGATGTAACCCACTCGTGCACCCAACTGATCTTCAGCA
TCTTTTACTTTCACCAGCGTTTCTGGGTGAGCAAAAACAGGAAGGCAAAATGCCGCAAAAAAGGGAATAA
GGGCGACACGGAAATGTTGAATACTCATACTCTTCCTTTTTCAATATTATTGAAGCATTTATCAGGGTTA
TTGTCTCATGAGCGGATACATATTTGAATGTATTTAGAAAAATAAACAAATAGGGGTTCCGCGCACATTT
CCCCGAAAAGTGCCACCTGACGTC
