>Addgene plasmid #188583 | N370S GBA pcDNA3.1 | depositor partial sequence | sequence record 366001 | N370S GBA gene
CCCCGCTTCAATTAATACGACTCACTATAGGGAGACCCAAGCTGGCTAGCGTTTAAACTTAAGCTTGGTA
CCGAGCTCGGATCCACTAGTCCAGTGTGGTGGAATTCTGCAGATATCCAGCACAGTGGCGGCCGCGAGGG
GATGGAGTTTTCAAGTCCTTCCAGAGAGGAATGTCCCAAGCCTTTGAGTAGGGTAAGCATCATGGCTGGC
AGCCTCACAGGATTGCTTCTACTTCAGGCAGTGTCGTGGGCATCAGGTGCCCGCCCCTGCATCCCTAAAA
GCTTCGGCTACAGCTCGGTGGTGTGTGTCTGCAATGCCACATACTGTGACTCCTTTGACCCCCCGACCTT
TCCTGCCCTTGGTACCTTCAGCCGCTATGAGAGTACACGCAGTGGGCGACGGATGGAGCTGAGTATGGGG
CCCATCCAGGCTAATCACACGGGCACAGGCCTGCTACTGACCCTGCAGCCAGAACAGAAGTTCCAGAAAG
TGAAGGGATTTGGAGGGGCCATGACAGATGCTGCTGCTCTCAACATCCTTGCCCTGTCACCCCCTGCCCA
AAATTTGCTACTTAAATCGTACTTCTCTGAAGAAGGAATCGGATATAACATCATCCGGGTACCCATGGCC
AGCTGTGACTTCTCCATCCGCACCTACACCTATGCAGACACCCCTGATGATTTCCAGTTGCACAACTTCA
GCCTCCCAGAGGAAGATACCAAGCTCAAGATACCCCTGATTCACCGAGCCCTGCAGTTGGCCCAGCGTCC
CGTTTCACTCCTTGCCAGCCCCTGGACATCACCCACTTGGCTCAAGACCAATGGAGCGGTGAATGGGAAG
GGGTCACTCAAGGGACAGCCCGGAGACATCTACCACCAGACCTGGGCCAGATACTTTGTGAAGTTCCTGG
ATGCCTATGCTGAGCACAAGTTACAGTTCTGGGCAGTGACAGCTGAAAATGAGCCTTCTGCTGGGCTGTT
GAGTGGATACCCCTTCCAGTGCCTGGGCTTCACCCCTGAACATCAGCGAGACTTCATTGCCCGTGACCTA
GGTCCTACCCTCGCCAACAGTACTCACCACAATGTCCGCCTACTCATGCTGGATGACCAACGCTTGCTGC
TGCCCCACTGGGCAAAGGTGGTACTGACAGACCCAGAAGCAGCTAAATATGTTCATGGCATTGCTGTACA
TTGGTACCTGGACTTTCTGGCTCCAGCCAAAGCCACCCTAGGGGAGACACACCGCCTGTTCCCCAACACC
ATGCTCTTTGCCTCAGAGGCCTGTGTGGGCTCCAAGTTCTGGGAGCAGAGTGTGCGGCTAGGCTCCTGGG
ATCGAGGGATGCAGTACAGCCACAGCATCATCACGAGCCTCCTGTACCATGTGGTCGGCTGGACCGACTG
GAACCTTGCCCTGAACCCCGAAGGAGGACCCAATTGGGTGCGTAACTTTGTCGACAGTCCCATCATTGTA
GACATCACCAAGGACACGTTTTACAAACAGCCCATGTTCTACCACCTTGGCCACTTCAGCAAGTTCATTC
CTGAGGGCTCCCAGAGAGTGGGGCTGGTTGCCAGTCAGAAGAACGACCTGGACGCAGTGGCACTGATGCA
TCCCGATGGCTCTGCTGTTGTGGTCGTGCTAAACCGCTCCTCTAAGGATGTGCCTCTTACCATCAAGGAT
CCTGCTGTGGGCTTCCTGGAGACAATCTCACCTGGCTACTCCATTCACACCTACCTGTGGCGTCGCCAGT
GA
